>Addgene plasmid #110355 | pBABE.puro/TO/Flag/HuR.S221D | depositor full sequence | sequence record 207766 | pBABE.puro/TO/Flag/HuR.S221D sequence 6992 bps
CTGCAGCCTGAATATGGGCCAAACAGGATATCTGTGGTAAGCAGTTCCTGCCCCGGCTCAGGGCCAAGAA
CAGATGGAACAGCTGAATATGGGCCAAACAGGATATCTGTGGTAAGCAGTTCCTGCCCCGGCTCAGGGCC
AAGAACAGATGGTCCCCAGATGCGGTCCAGCCCTCAGCAGTTTCTAGAGAACCATCAGATGTTTCCAGGG
TGCCCCAAGGACCTGAAATGACCCTGTGCCTTATTTGAACTAACCAATCAGTTCGCTTCTCGCTTCTGTT
CGCGCGCTTCTGCTCCCCGAGCTCAATAAAAGAGCCCACAACCCCTCACTCGGGGCGCCAGTCCTCCGAT
TGACTGAGTCGCCCGGGTACCCGTGTATCCAATAAACCCTCTTGCAGTTGCATCCGACTTGTGGTCTCGC
TGTTCCTTGGGAGGGTCTCCTCTGAGTGATTGACTACCCGTCAGCGGGGGTCTTTCATTTGGGGGCTCGT
CCGGGATCGGGAGACCCCTGCCCAGGGACCACCGACCCACCACCGGGAGGCAAGCTGGCCAGCAACTTAT
CTGTGTCTGTCCGATTGTCTAGTGTCTATGACTGATTTTATGCGCCTGCGTCGGTACTAGTTAGCTAACT
AGCTCTGTATCTGGCGGACCCGTGGTGGAACTGACGAGTTCTGAACACCCGGCCGCAACCCTGGGAGACG
TCCCAGGGACTTTGGGGGCCGTTTTTGTGGCCCGACCTGAGGAAGGGAGTCGATGTGGAATCCGACCCCG
TCAGGATATGTGGTTCTGGTAGGAGACGAGAACCTAAAACAGTTCCCGCCTCCGTCTGAATTTTTGCTTT
CGGTTTGGAACCGAAGCCGCGCGTCTTGTCTGCTGCAGCGCTGCAGCATCGTTCTGTGTTGTCTCTGTCT
GACTGTGTTTCTGTATTTGTCTGAAAATTAGGGCCAGACTGTTACCACTCCCTTAAGTTTGACCTTAGAT
CACTGGAAAGATGTCGAGCGGCTCGCTCACAACCAGTCGGTAGATGTCAAGAAGAGACGTTGGGTTACCT
TCTGCTCTGCAGAATGGCCAACCTTTAACGTCGGATGGCCGCGAGACGGCACCTTTAACCGAGACCTCAT
CACCCAGGTTAAGATCAAGGTCTTTTCACCTGGCCCGCATGGACACCCAGACCAGGTCCCCTACATCGTG
ACCTGGGAAGCCTTGGCTTTTGACCCCCCTCCCTGGGTCAAGCCCTTTGTACACCCTAAGCCTCCGCCTC
CTCTTCTTCCATCCGCGCCGTCTCTCCCCCTTGAACCTCCTCTTTCGACCCCGCCTCAATCCTCCCTTTA
TCCAGCCCTCACTCCTTCTCTAGGCGCCGGCCGGATCTCCCTATCAGTGATAGAGATCGTCGACGAGCTC
GTTTAGTGAACCGTCAGATCGCCTGGAGACGCCATCCACGCTGTTTTGACCTCCATAGAAGACACCGGGA
CCGATCCAGCCTCCGGACTCTAGCGTTTAAACTTAAGCTGCCACCATGGACTACAAGGACGACGATGACA
AGAAGCTTATGGTGAGCGTGATCAAGCCCGAGATGAAGATGAGGTACTACATGGACGGCTCCGTCAATGG
GCATGAGTTCACAATCGAGGGTGAGGGCACAGGCAGACCTTACGAGGGACATCAGGAGATGACACTGCGC
GTCACAATGGCCGAGGGCGGGCCAATGCCTTTCGCCTTCGACCTGGTGTCCCACGTGTTCTGTTACGGCC
ACAGAGTTTTTACCAAGTACCCAGAAGAGATCCCAGACTATTTCAAGCAGGCCTTTCCTGAGGGCCTGTC
CTGGGAGAGGTCCCTGGAGTTCGAGGACGGCGGCTCCGCCTCCGTGAGCGCCCACATCAGCCTGAGGGGC
AACACCTTCTACCACAAGTCCAAGTTCACCGGCGTGAACTTCCCCGCCGACGGCCCCATCATGCAGAACC
AGAGCGTGGACTGGGAGCCCTCCACCGAGAAGATCACCGCCAGCGACGGCGTGCTGAAGGGCGACGTGAC
CATGTACCTGAAGCTGGAGGGCGGCGGCAACCACAAGTGCCAGATGAAGACCACCTACAAGGCCGCCAAG
GAGATCCTGGAGATGCCCGGCGACCACTACATCGGCCACAGGCTGGTGAGGAAGACCGAGGGCAACATCA
CCGAGCAGGTGGAGGACGCCGTGGCCCACTCCGGTGGCGGAGGCTCGGGCGGAGGTGGGTCGGGTACCAT
GTCTAATGGTTATGAAGACCACATGGCCGAAGACTGCAGGGGTGACATCGGGAGAACGAATTTGATCGTC
AACTACCTCCCTCAGAACATGACCCAGGATGAGTTACGAAGCCTGTTCAGCAGCATTGGTGAAGTTGAAT
CTGCAAAACTTATTCGGGATAAAGTAGCAGGACACAGCTTGGGCTATGGCTTTGTGAACTACGTGACCGC
GAAGGATGCAGAGAGAGCGATCAACACGCTGAACGGCTTGAGGCTCCAGTCAAAAACCATTAAGGTGTCG
TATGCTCGCCCGAGCTCAGAGGTGATCAAAGACGCCAACTTGTACATCAGCGGGCTCCCGCGGACCATGA
CCCAGAAGGACGTAGAAGACATGTTCTCTCGGTTTGGGCGGATCATCAACTCGCGGGTCCTCGTGGATCA
GACTACAGGTTTGTCCAGAGGGGTTGCGTTTATCCGGTTTGACAAACGGTCGGAGGCAGAAGAGGCAATT
ACCAGTTTCAATGGTCATAAACCCCCAGGTTCCTCTGAGCCCATCACAGTGAAGTTTGCAGCCAACCCCA
ACCAGAACAAAAACGTGGCACTCCTCTCGCAGCTGTACCACTCGCCAGCGCGACGGTTCGGAGGCCCCGT
TCACCACCAGGCGCAGAGATTCAGGTTCGACCCCATGGGCGTCGATCACATGAGCGGGCTCTCTGGCGTC
AACGTGTCAGGAAACGCCTCCTCCGGCTGGTGCATTTTCATCTACAACCTGGGGCAGGATGCCGACGAGG
GGATCCTCTGGCAGATGTTTGGGCCGTTTGGTGCCGTCACCAATGTGAAAGTGATCCGCGACTTCAACAC
CAACAAGTGCAAAGGGTTTGGCTTTGTGACCATGACAAACTATGAAGAAGCCGCGATGGCCATAGCCAGC
CTGAACGGCTACCGCCTGGGGGACAAAATCTTACAGGTTTCCTTCAAAACCAACAAGTCCCACAAATAAC
TCGACCCTGTGGAATGTGTGTCAGTTAGGGTGTGGAAAGTCCCCAGGCTCCCCAGCAGGCAGAAGTATGC
AAAGCATGCATCTCAATTAGTCAGCAACCAGGTGTGGAAAGTCCCCAGGCTCCCCAGCAGGCAGAAGTAT
GCAAAGCATGCATCTCAATTAGTCAGCAACCATAGTCCCGCCCCTAACTCCGCCCATCCCGCCCCTAACT
CCGCCCAGTTCCGCCCATTCTCCGCCCCATGGCTGACTAATTTTTTTTATTTATGCAGAGGCCGAGGCCG
CCTCGGCCTCTGAGCTATTCCAGAAGTAGTGAGGAGGCTTTTTTGGAGGCCTAGGCTTTTGCAAAAAGCT
TACCATGACCGAGTACAAGCCCACGGTGCGCCTCGCCACCCGCGACGACGTCCCCAGGGCCGTACGCACC
CTCGCCGCCGCGTTCGCCGACTACCCCGCCACGCGCCACACCGTCGATCCGGACCGCCACATCGAGCGGG
TCACCGAGCTGCAAGAACTCTTCCTCACGCGCGTCGGGCTCGACATCGGCAAGGTGTGGGTCGCGGACGA
CGGCGCCGCGGTGGCGGTCTGGACCACGCCGGAGAGCGTCGAAGCGGGGGCGGTGTTCGCCGAGATCGGC
CCGCGCATGGCCGAGTTGAGCGGTTCCCGGCTGGCCGCGCAGCAACAGATGGAAGGCCTCCTGGCGCCGC
ACCGGCCCAAGGAGCCCGCGTGGTTCCTGGCCACCGTCGGCGTCTCGCCCGACCACCAGGGCAAGGGTCT
GGGCAGCGCCGTCGTGCTCCCCGGAGTGGAGGCGGCCGAGCGCGCCGGGGTGCCCGCCTTCCTGGAGACC
TCCGCGCCCCGCAACCTCCCCTTCTACGAGCGGCTCGGCTTCACCGTCACCGCCGACGTCGAGTGCCCGA
AGGACCGCGCGACCTGGTGCATGACCCGCAAGCCCGGTGCCTGACGCCCGCCCCACGACCCGCAGCGCCC
GACCGAAAGGAGCGCACGACCCCATGCATCGATAAAATAAAAGATTTTATTTAGTCTCCAGAAAAAGGGG
GGAATGAAAGACCCCACCTGTAGGTTTGGCAAGCTAGCTTAAGTAACGCCATTTTGCAAGGCATGGAAAA
ATACATAACTGAGAATAGAGAAGTTCAGATCAAGGTCAGGAACAGATGGAACAGCTGAATATGGGCCAAA
CAGGATATCTGTGGTAAGCAGTTCCTGCCCCGGCTCAGGGCCAAGAACAGATGGAACAGCTGAATATGGG
CCAAACAGGATATCTGTGGTAAGCAGTTCCTGCCCCGGCTCAGGGCCAAGAACAGATGGTCCCCAGATGC
GGTCCAGCCCTCAGCAGTTTCTAGAGAACCATCAGATGTTTCCAGGGTGCCCCAAGGACCTGAAATGACC
CTGTGCCTTATTTGAACTAACCAATCAGTTCGCTTCTCGCTTCTGTTCGCGCGCTTCTGCTCCCCGAGCT
CAATAAAAGAGCCCACAACCCCTCACTCGGGGCGCCAGTCCTCCGATTGACTGAGTCGCCCGGGTACCCG
TGTATCCAATAAACCCTCTTGCAGTTGCATCCGACTTGTGGTCTCGCTGTTCCTTGGGAGGGTCTCCTCT
GAGTGATTGACTACCCGTCAGCGGGGGTCTTTCATTTCCGACTTGTGGTCTCGCTGCCTTGGGAGGGTCT
CCTCTGAGTGATTGACTACCCGTCAGCGGGGGTCTTCACATGCAGCATGTATCAAAATTAATTTGGTTTT
TTTTCTTAAGTATTTACATTAAATGGCCATAGTTGCATTAATGAATCGGCCAACGCGCGGGGAGAGGCGG
TTTGCGTATTGGCGCTCTTCCGCTTCCTCGCTCACTGACTCGCTGCGCTCGGTCGTTCGGCTGCGGCGAG
CGGTATCAGCTCACTCAAAGGCGGTAATACGGTTATCCACAGAATCAGGGGATAACGCAGGAAAGAACAT
GTGAGCAAAAGGCCAGCAAAAGGCCAGGAACCGTAAAAAGGCCGCGTTGCTGGCGTTTTTCCATAGGCTC
CGCCCCCCTGACGAGCATCACAAAAATCGACGCTCAAGTCAGAGGTGGCGAAACCCGACAGGACTATAAA
GATACCAGGCGTTTCCCCCTGGAAGCTCCCTCGTGCGCTCTCCTGTTCCGACCCTGCCGCTTACCGGATA
CCTGTCCGCCTTTCTCCCTTCGGGAAGCGTGGCGCTTTCTCATAGCTCACGCTGTAGGTATCTCAGTTCG
GTGTAGGTCGTTCGCTCCAAGCTGGGCTGTGTGCACGAACCCCCCGTTCAGCCCGACCGCTGCGCCTTAT
CCGGTAACTATCGTCTTGAGTCCAACCCGGTAAGACACGACTTATCGCCACTGGCAGCAGCCACTGGTAA
CAGGATTAGCAGAGCGAGGTATGTAGGCGGTGCTACAGAGTTCTTGAAGTGGTGGCCTAACTACGGCTAC
ACTAGAAGGACAGTATTTGGTATCTGCGCTCTGCTGAAGCCAGTTACCTTCGGAAAAAGAGTTGGTAGCT
CTTGATCCGGCAAACAAACCACCGCTGGTAGCGGTGGTTTTTTTGTTTGCAAGCAGCAGATTACGCGCAG
AAAAAAAGGATCTCAAGAAGATCCTTTGATCTTTTCTACGGGGTCTGACGCTCAGTGGAACGAAAACTCA
CGTTAAGGGATTTTGGTCATGAGATTATCAAAAAGGATCTTCACCTAGATCCTTTTAAATTAAAAATGAA
GTTTGCGGCCGCAAATCAATCTAAAGTATATATGAGTAAACTTGGTCTGACAGTTACCAATGCTTAATCA
GTGAGGCACCTATCTCAGCGATCTGTCTATTTCGTTCATCCATAGTTGCCTGACTCCCCGTCGTGTAGAT
AACTACGATACGGGAGGGCTTACCATCTGGCCCCAGTGCTGCAATGATACCGCGAGACCCACGCTCACCG
GCTCCAGATTTATCAGCAATAAACCAGCCAGCCGGAAGGGCCGAGCGCAGAAGTGGTCCTGCAACTTTAT
CCGCCTCCATCCAGTCTATTAATTGTTGCCGGGAAGCTAGAGTAAGTAGTTCGCCAGTTAATAGTTTGCG
CAACGTTGTTGCCATTGCTACAGGCATCGTGGTGTCACGCTCGTCGTTTGGTATGGCTTCATTCAGCTCC
GGTTCCCAACGATCAAGGCGAGTTACATGATCCCCCATGTTGTGCAAAAAAGCGGTTAGCTCCTTCGGTC
CTCCGATCGTTGTCAGAAGTAAGTTGGCCGCAGTGTTATCACTCATGGTTATGGCAGCACTGCATAATTC
TCTTACTGTCATGCCATCCGTAAGATGCTTTTCTGTGACTGGTGAGTACTCAACCAAGTCATTCTGAGAA
TAGTGTATGCGGCGACCGAGTTGCTCTTGCCCGGCGTCAACACGGGATAATACCGCGCCACATAGCAGAA
CTTTAAAAGTGCTCATCATTGGAAAACGTTCTTCGGGGCGAAAACTCTCAAGGATCTTACCGCTGTTGAG
ATCCAGTTCGATGTAACCCACTCGTGCACCCAACTGATCTTCAGCATCTTTTACTTTCACCAGCGTTTCT
GGGTGAGCAAAAACAGGAAGGCAAAATGCCGCAAAAAAGGGAATAAGGGCGACACGGAAATGTTGAATAC
TCATACTCTTCCTTTTTCAATATTATTGAAGCATTTATCAGGGTTATTGTCTCATGAGCGGATACATATT
TGAATGTATTTAGAAAAATAAACAAATAGGGGTTCCGCGCACATTTCCCCGAAAAGTGCCAC
Features (pLannotate 1.2.2; 16 found; start..end, strand, type, name):
      8..477     +  LTR            LTR: long terminal repeat from Moloney murine leukemia virus
    601..875     +  misc_feature   MESV Ψ (fragment): packaging signal of murine embryonic stem cell virus
    942..1358    +  CDS            gag (truncated): truncated Moloney murine leukemia virus (MMLV) gag gene lacking the start codon
   1368..1387    +  promoter       PLtetO-1 promoter (fragment): modified phage lambda PL promoter with tet operator sites (Lutz and Bujard, 1997)
   1395..1428    +  promoter       TRE3GV promoter (fragment): 3rd-generation Tet-responsive promoter that can be activated by binding of Tet-On® 3G, optimized for retroviral and lentiviral vectors
   1522..1542    +  CDS            FLAG (fragment): FLAG® epitope tag, followed by an enterokinase cleavage site
   1549..2202    +  CDS            mKO2: mKO2 is a basic (constitutively fluorescent) orange fluorescent protein published in 2008, derived from Verrillofungia concinna. It has moderate acid sensitivity.
   2239..3216    +  CDS            ELAVL1: ELAV1_HUMAN - Also known as HUR. Experimental evidence at protein level: Swiss-Prot protein existence level 1. RNA-binding protein that binds to the 3'-UTR region of mRNAs and increases their stability (PubMed:14517288, PubMed:18285462, PubMed:31358969). Involved in embryonic stem cells (ESCs) differentiation: preferentially binds mRNAs that are not methylated by N6-methyladenosine (m6A), stabilizing them, promoting ESCs differentiation (By similarity). Binds to poly-U elements and AU-rich elements (AREs) in the 3'-UTR of target mRNAs (PubMed:8626503, PubMed:17632515, PubMed:18285462, PubMed:2
   3236..3565    +  promoter       SV40 promoter: SV40 enhancer and early promoter
   3575..4174    +  CDS            PuroR: puromycin N-acetyltransferase; pac from Streptomyces; confers resistance to puromycin
   4273..4866    +  LTR            LTR: long terminal repeat from Moloney murine leukemia virus
   4875..4921    +  LTR            5' LTR (truncated) (fragment): truncated long terminal repeat from Moloney murine sarcoma virus
   5004..5052    -  CDS            lacI (fragment): lac repressor; lacI; The lac repressor binds to the lac operator to inhibit transcription in E. coli. This inhibition can be relieved by adding lactose or isopropyl-β-D-thiogalactopyranoside (IPTG).
   5238..5826    -  rep_origin     ori: high-copy-number ColE1/pMB1/pBR322/pUC origin of replication
   6004..6864    -  CDS            AmpR: β-lactamase; bla; confers resistance to ampicillin, carbenicillin, and related antibiotics
   6865..6969    -  promoter       AmpR promoter: bla
