>Addgene plasmid #110355 | pBABE.puro/TO/Flag/HuR.S221D | addgene full sequence | sequence record 213699 | Addgene NGS Result
CTGCAGCCTGAATATGGGCCAAACAGGATATCTGTGGTAAGCAGTTCCTGCCCCGGCTCAGGGCCAAGAA
CAGATGGAACAGCTGAATATGGGCCAAACAGGATATCTGTGGTAAGCAGTTCCTGCCCCGGCTCAGGGCC
AAGAACAGATGGTCCCCAGATGCGGTCCAGCCCTCAGCAGTTTCTAGAGAACCATCAGATGTTTCCAGGG
TGCCCCAAGGACCTGAAATGACCCTGTGCCTTATTTGAACTAACCAATCAGTTCGCTTCTCGCTTCTGTT
CGCGCGCTTCTGCTCCCCGAGCTCAATAAAAGAGCCCACAACCCCTCACTCGGGGCGCCAGTCCTCCGAT
TGACTGAGTCGCCCGGGTACCCGTGTATCCAATAAACCCTCTTGCAGTTGCATCCGACTTGTGGTCTCGC
TGTTCCTTGGGAGGGTCTCCTCTGAGTGATTGACTACCCGTCAGCGGGGGTCTTTCATTTGGGGGCTCGT
CCGGGATCGGGAGACCCCTGCCCAGGGACCACCGACCCACCACCGGGAGGCAAGCTGGCCAGCAACTTAT
CTGTGTCTGTCCGATTGTCTAGTGTCTATGACTGATTTTATGCGCCTGCGTCGGTACTAGTTAGCTAACT
AGCTCTGTATCTGGCGGACCCGTGGTGGAACTGACGAGTTCTGAACACCCGGCCGCAACCCTGGGAGACG
TCCCAGGGACTTTGGGGGCCGTTTTTGTGGCCCGACCTGAGGAAGGGAGTCGATGTGGAATCCGACCCCG
TCAGGATATGTGGTTCTGGTAGGAGACGAGAACCTAAAACAGTTCCCGCCTCCGTCTGAATTTTTGCTTT
CGGTTTGGAACCGAAGCCGCGCGTCTTGTCTGCTGCAGCGCTGCAGCATCGTTCTGTGTTGTCTCTGTCT
GACTGTGTTTCTGTATTTGTCTGAAAATTAGGGCCAGACTGTTACCACTCCCTTAAGTTTGACCTTAGGT
CACTGGAAAGATGTCGAGCGGATCGCTCACAACCAGTCGGTAGATGTCAAGAAGAGACGTTGGGTTACCT
TCTGCTCTGCAGAATGGCCAACCTTTAACGTCGGATGGCCGCGAGACGGCACCTTTAACCGAGACCTCAT
CACCCAGGTTAAGATCAAGGTCTTTTCACCTGGCCCGCATGGACACCCAGACCAGGTCCCCTACATCGTG
ACCTGGGAAGCCTTGGCTTTTGACCCCCCTCCCTGGGTCAAGCCCTTTGTACACCCTAAGCCTCCGCCTC
CTCTTCCTCCATCCGCCCCGTCTCTCCCCCTTGAACCTCCTCGTTCGACCCCGCCTCGATCCTCCCTTTA
TCCAGCCCTCACTCCTTCTCTAGGCGCCGGCCGGATCTCCCTATCAGTGATAGAGATCGTCGACGAGCTC
GTTTAGTGAACCGTCAGATCGCCTGGAGACGCCATCCACGCTGTTTTGACCTCCATAGAAGACACCGGGA
CCGATCCAGCCTCCGGACTCTAGCGTTTAAACTTAAGCTGCCACCATGGACTACAAGGACGACGATGACA
AGAAGCTTATGGTGAGCGTGATCAAGCCCGAGATGAAGATGAGGTACTACATGGACGGCTCCGTCAATGG
GCATGAGTTCACAATCGAGGGTGAGGGCACAGGCAGACCTTACGAGGGACATCAGGAGATGACACTGCGC
GTCACAATGGCCGAGGGCGGGCCAATGCCTTTCGCCTTCGACCTGGTGTCCCACGTGTTCTGTTACGGCC
ACAGAGTTTTTACCAAGTACCCAGAAGAGATCCCAGACTATTTCAAGCAGGCCTTTCCTGAGGGCCTGTC
CTGGGAGAGGTCCCTGGAGTTCGAGGACGGCGGCTCCGCCTCCGTGAGCGCCCACATCAGCCTGAGGGGC
AACACCTTCTACCACAAGTCCAAGTTCACCGGCGTGAACTTCCCCGCCGACGGCCCCATCATGCAGAACC
AGAGCGTGGACTGGGAGCCCTCCACCGAGAAGATCACCGCCAGCGACGGCGTGCTGAAGGGCGACGTGAC
CATGTACCTGAAGCTGGAGGGCGGCGGCAACCACAAGTGCCAGATGAAGACCACCTACAAGGCCGCCAAG
GAGATCCTGGAGATGCCCGGCGACCACTACATCGGCCACAGGCTGGTGAGGAAGACCGAGGGCAACATCA
CCGAGCAGGTGGAGGACGCCGTGGCCCACTCCGGTGGCGGAGGCTCGGGCGGAGGTGGGTCGGGTACCAT
GTCTAATGGTTATGAAGACCACATGGCCGAAGACTGCAGGGGTGACATCGGGAGAACGAATTTGATCGTC
AACTACCTCCCTCAGAACATGACCCAGGATGAGTTACGAAGCCTGTTCAGCAGCATTGGTGAAGTTGAAT
CTGCAAAACTTATTCGGGATAAAGTAGCAGGACACAGCTTGGGCTATGGCTTTGTGAACTACGTGACCGC
GAAGGATGCAGAGAGAGCGATCAACACGCTGAACGGCTTGAGGCTCCAGTCAAAAACCATTAAGGTGTCG
TATGCTCGCCCGAGCTCAGAGGTGATCAAAGACGCCAACTTGTACATCAGCGGGCTCCCGCGGACCATGA
CCCAGAAGGACGTAGAAGACATGTTCTCTCGGTTTGGGCGGATCATCAACTCGCGGGTCCTCGTGGATCA
GACTACAGGTTTGTCCAGAGGGGTTGCGTTTATCCGGTTTGACAAACGGTCGGAGGCAGAAGAGGCAATT
ACCAGTTTCAATGGTCATAAACCCCCAGGTTCCTCTGAGCCCATCACAGTGAAGTTTGCAGCCAACCCCA
ACCAGAACAAAAACGTGGCACTCCTCTCGCAGCTGTACCACTCGCCAGCGCGACGGTTCGGAGGCCCCGT
TCACCACCAGGCGCAGAGATTCAGGTTCGACCCCATGGGCGTCGATCACATGAGCGGGCTCTCTGGCGTC
AACGTGTCAGGAAACGCCTCCTCCGGCTGGTGCATTTTCATCTACAACCTGGGGCAGGATGCCGACGAGG
GGATCCTCTGGCAGATGTTTGGGCCGTTTGGTGCCGTCACCAATGTGAAAGTGATCCGCGACTTCAACAC
CAACAAGTGCAAAGGGTTTGGCTTTGTGACCATGACAAACTATGAAGAAGCCGCGATGGCCATAGCCAGC
CTGAACGGCTACCGCCTGGGGGACAAAATCTTACAGGTTTCCTTCAAAACCAACAAGTCCCACAAATAAC
TCGACCCTGTGGAATGTGTGTCAGTTAGGGTGTGGAAAGTCCCCAGGCTCCCCAGCAGGCAGAAGTATGC
AAAGCATGCATCTCAATTAGTCAGCAACCAGGTGTGGAAAGTCCCCAGGCTCCCCAGCAGGCAGAAGTAT
GCAAAGCATGCATCTCAATTAGTCAGCAACCATAGTCCCGCCCCTAACTCCGCCCATCCCGCCCCTAACT
CCGCCCAGTTCCGCCCATTCTCCGCCCCATGGCTGACTAATTTTTTTTATTTATGCAGAGGCCGAGGCCG
CCTCGGCCTCTGAGCTATTCCAGAAGTAGTGAGGAGGCTTTTTTGGAGGCCTAGGCTTTTGCAAAAAGCT
TACCATGACCGAGTACAAGCCCACGGTGCGCCTCGCCACCCGCGACGACGTCCCCAGGGCCGTACGCACC
CTCGCCGCCGCGTTCGCCGACTACCCCGCCACGCGCCACACCGTCGATCCGGACCGCCACATCGAGCGGG
TCACCGAGCTGCAAGAACTCTTCCTCACGCGCGTCGGGCTCGACATCGGCAAGGTGTGGGTCGCGGACGA
CGGCGCCGCGGTGGCGGTCTGGACCACGCCGGAGAGCGTCGAAGCGGGGGCGGTGTTCGCCGAGATCGGC
CCGCGCATGGCCGAGTTGAGCGGTTCCCGGCTGGCCGCGCAGCAACAGATGGAAGGCCTCCTGGCGCCGC
ACCGGCCCAAGGAGCCCGCGTGGTTCCTGGCCACCGTCGGCGTCTCGCCCGACCACCAGGGCAAGGGTCT
GGGCAGCGCCGTCGTGCTCCCCGGAGTGGAGGCGGCCGAGCGCGCCGGGGTGCCCGCCTTCCTGGAGACC
TCCGCGCCCCGCAACCTCCCCTTCTACGAGCGGCTCGGCTTCACCGTCACCGCCGACGTCGAGGTGCCCG
AAGGACCGCGCACCTGGTGCATGACCCGCAAGCCCGGTGCCTGACGCCCGCCCCACGACCCGCAGCGCCC
GACCGAAAGGAGCGCACGACCCCATGCATCGATAAAATAAAAGATTTTATTTAGTCTCCAGAAAAAGGGG
GGAATGAAAGACCCCACCTGTAGGTTTGGCAAGCTAGCTTAAGTAACGCCATTTTGCAAGGCATGGAAAA
ATACATAACTGAGAATAGAGAAGTTCAGATCAAGGTCAGGAACAGATGGAACAGCTGAATATGGGCCAAA
CAGGATATCTGTGGTAAGCAGTTCCTGCCCCGGCTCAGGGCCAAGAACAGATGGAACAGCTGAATATGGG
CCAAACAGGATATCTGTGGTAAGCAGTTCCTGCCCCGGCTCAGGGCCAAGAACAGATGGTCCCCAGATGC
GGTCCAGCCCTCAGCAGTTTCTAGAGAACCATCAGATGTTTCCAGGGTGCCCCAAGGACCTGAAATGACC
CTGTGCCTTATTTGAACTAACCAATCAGTTCGCTTCTCGCTTCTGTTCGCGCGCTTCTGCTCCCCGAGCT
CAATAAAAGAGCCCACAACCCCTCACTCGGGGCGCCAGTCCTCCGATTGACTGAGTCGCCCGGGTACCCG
TGTATCCAATAAACCCTCTTGCAGTTGCATCCGACTTGTGGTCTCGCTGTTCCTTGGGAGGGTCTCCTCT
GAGTGATTGACTACCCGTCAGCGGGGGGCAGTTGCATCCGACTTGTGGTCTCGCTGTTCCTTGGGAGGGT
CTCCTCTGAGTGATTGACTACCCGTCAGCGGGGGTCTTTCACATGCAGCATGTATCAAAATTAATTTGGT
TTTTTTTCTTAAGTATTTACATTAAATGGCCATAGTTGCATTAATGAATCGGCCAACGCGCGGGGAGAGG
CGGTTTGCGTATTGGGCGCTCTTCCGCTTCCTCGCTCACTGACTCGCTGCGCTCGGTCGTTCGGCTGCGG
CGAGCGGTATCAGCTCACTCAAAGGCGGTAATACGGTTATCCACAGAATCAGGGGATAACGCAGGAAAGA
ACATGTGAGCAAAAGGCCAGCAAAAGGCCAGGAACCGTAAAAAGGCCGCGTTGCTGGCGTTTTTCCATAG
GCTCCGCCCCCCTGACGAGCATCACAAAAATCGACGCTCAAGTCAGAGGTGGCGAAACCCGACAGGACTA
TAAAGATACCAGGCGTTTCCCCCTGGAAGCTCCCTCGTGCGCTCTCCTGTTCCGACCCTGCCGCTTACCG
GATACCTGTCCGCCTTTCTCCCTTCGGGAAGCGTGGCGCTTTCTCATAGCTCACGCTGTAGGTATCTCAG
TTCGGTGTAGGTCGTTCGCTCCAAGCTGGGCTGTGTGCACGAACCCCCCGTTCAGCCCGACCGCTGCGCC
TTATCCGGTAACTATCGTCTTGAGTCCAACCCGGTAAGACACGACTTATCGCCACTGGCAGCAGCCACTG
GTAACAGGATTAGCAGAGCGAGGTATGTAGGCGGTGCTACAGAGTTCTTGAAGTGGTGGCCTAACTACGG
CTACACTAGAAGAACAGTATTTGGTATCTGCGCTCTGCTGAAGCCAGTTACCTTCGGAAAAAGAGTTGGT
AGCTCTTGATCCGGCAAACAAACCACCGCTGGTAGCGGTGGTTTTTTTGTTTGCAAGCAGCAGATTACGC
GCAGAAAAAAAGGATCTCAAGAAGATCCTTTGATCTTTTCTACGGGGTCTGACGCTCAGTGGAACGAAAA
CTCACGTTAAGGGATTTTGGTCATGAGATTATCAAAAAGGATCTTCACCTAGATCCTTTTGCGGCCGCAA
ATCAATCTAAAGTATATATGAGTAAACTTGGTCTGACAGTTACCAATGCTTAATCAGTGAGGCACCTATC
TCAGCGATCTGTCTATTTCGTTCATCCATAGTTGCCTGACTCCCCGTCGTGTAGATAACTACGATACGGG
AGGGCTTACCATCTGGCCCCAGTGCTGCAATGATACCGCGAGACCCACGCTCACCGGCTCCAGATTTATC
AGCAATAAACCAGCCAGCCGGAAGGGCCGAGCGCAGAAGTGGTCCTGCAACTTTATCCGCCTCCATCCAG
TCTATTAATTGTTGCCGGGAAGCTAGAGTAAGTAGTTCGCCAGTTAATAGTTTGCGCAACGTTGTTGCCA
TTGCTACAGGCATCGTGGTGTCACGCTCGTCGTTTGGTATGGCTTCATTCAGCTCCGGTTCCCAACGATC
AAGGCGAGTTACATGATCCCCCATGTTGTGCAAAAAAGCGGTTAGCTCCTTCGGTCCTCCGATCGTTGTC
AGAAGTAAGTTGGCCGCAGTGTTATCACTCATGGTTATGGCAGCACTGCATAATTCTCTTACTGTCATGC
CATCCGTAAGATGCTTTTCTGTGACTGGTGAGTACTCAACCAAGTCATTCTGAGAATAGTGTATGCGGCG
ACCGAGTTGCTCTTGCCCGGCGTCAATACGGGATAATACCGCGCCACATAGCAGAACTTTAAAAGTGCTC
ATCATTGGAAAACGTTCTTCGGGGCGAAAACTCTCAAGGATCTTACCGCTGTTGAGATCCAGTTCGATGT
AACCCACTCGTGCACCCAACTGATCTTCAGCATCTTTTACTTTCACCAGCGTTTCTGGGTGAGCAAAAAC
AGGAAGGCAAAATGCCGCAAAAAAGGGAATAAGGGCGACACGGAAATGTTGAATACTCATACTCTTCCTT
TTTCAATATTATTGAAGCATTTATCAGGGTTATTGTCTCATGAGCGGATACATATTTGAATGTATTTAGA
AAAATAAACAAATAGGGGTTCCGCGCACATTTCCCCGAAAAGTGCCAC
Features (pLannotate 1.2.2; 16 found; start..end, strand, type, name):
      8..477     +  LTR            LTR: long terminal repeat from Moloney murine leukemia virus
    601..875     +  misc_feature   MESV Ψ (fragment): packaging signal of murine embryonic stem cell virus
    942..1358    +  CDS            gag (truncated): truncated Moloney murine leukemia virus (MMLV) gag gene lacking the start codon
   1368..1387    +  promoter       PLtetO-1 promoter (fragment): modified phage lambda PL promoter with tet operator sites (Lutz and Bujard, 1997)
   1395..1428    +  promoter       TRE3GV promoter (fragment): 3rd-generation Tet-responsive promoter that can be activated by binding of Tet-On® 3G, optimized for retroviral and lentiviral vectors
   1522..1542    +  CDS            FLAG (fragment): FLAG® epitope tag, followed by an enterokinase cleavage site
   1549..2202    +  CDS            mKO2: mKO2 is a basic (constitutively fluorescent) orange fluorescent protein published in 2008, derived from Verrillofungia concinna. It has moderate acid sensitivity.
   2239..3216    +  CDS            ELAVL1: ELAV1_HUMAN - Also known as HUR. Experimental evidence at protein level: Swiss-Prot protein existence level 1. RNA-binding protein that binds to the 3'-UTR region of mRNAs and increases their stability (PubMed:14517288, PubMed:18285462, PubMed:31358969). Involved in embryonic stem cells (ESCs) differentiation: preferentially binds mRNAs that are not methylated by N6-methyladenosine (m6A), stabilizing them, promoting ESCs differentiation (By similarity). Binds to poly-U elements and AU-rich elements (AREs) in the 3'-UTR of target mRNAs (PubMed:8626503, PubMed:17632515, PubMed:18285462, PubMed:2
   3236..3565    +  promoter       SV40 promoter: SV40 enhancer and early promoter
   3575..4174    +  CDS            PuroR: puromycin N-acetyltransferase; pac from Streptomyces alboniger; confers resistance to puromycin
   4273..4857    +  LTR            LTR: long terminal repeat from Moloney murine leukemia virus
   4862..4923    +  LTR            5' LTR (truncated) (fragment): truncated long terminal repeat from Moloney murine sarcoma virus
   5007..5059    -  CDS            lacI (fragment): lac repressor; lacI; The lac repressor binds to the lac operator to inhibit transcription in E. coli. This inhibition can be relieved by adding lactose or isopropyl-β-D-thiogalactopyranoside (IPTG).
   5242..5830    -  rep_origin     ori: high-copy-number ColE1/pMB1/pBR322/pUC origin of replication
   5990..6850    -  CDS            AmpR: β-lactamase; bla; confers resistance to ampicillin, carbenicillin, and related antibiotics
   6851..6955    -  promoter       AmpR promoter: bla
