[The description below was written by a language model from this plasmid's Addgene catalogue record and pLannotate feature annotations shown in this document.]
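Description:
pBABE.puro/TO/Flag/HuR.S221D is a Moloney murine leukemia virus-based retroviral expression plasmid built on pBABE-puro for delivering a tagged mutant of human HuR (ELAVL1) into mammalian cells. In bacteria it is maintained through a high-copy ColE1/pUC-type origin and an ampicillin resistance gene (β-lactamase) with its own promoter. The retroviral unit is bounded by MoMLV long terminal repeats and carries a packaging signal followed by a truncated gag segment lacking its start codon. This arrangement allows the transcript to be packaged when gag-pol and an envelope such as VSV-G are supplied in trans, as the depositor comments suggest.

Downstream of the gag fragment sits a cassette transferred from a pcDNA5/FRT/TO-derived plasmid. It begins with short tet-operator-containing sequences, annotated only as fragments of Tet-responsive promoters and described by the depositor as 1xTO. These are followed by a single open reading frame encoding a FLAG epitope, the orange fluorescent protein mKO2 and ELAVL1. The catalogue lists the promoter as "gag", and no complete internal promoter is annotated upstream of the fusion, so transcription presumably originates from the 5′ LTR. The operator element would provide the stated doxycycline control, presumably in cells expressing the Tet repressor, although the record does not specify this. The HuR coding sequence carries S221D, a serine-to-aspartate change of the type commonly used to mimic phosphorylation, plus a P237S substitution. An SV40 early promoter then drives puromycin N-acetyltransferase for selection of transduced cells.

The catalogue total size (6,051 bp) is smaller than both full sequence records (about 6.98–6.99 kb), which otherwise share the same feature layout. The construct suits inducible, fluorescently trackable expression of this RNA-binding protein variant in stably transduced cell lines.
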