Addgene plasmid #110355: pBABE.puro/TO/Flag/HuR.S221D
Purpose: Doxycycline inducible mammalian retroviral expression of HuR (S221D) with FLAG and mKO2 tags
Depositing lab: Sandra Martha Gomes Dias. Depositing organization: Centro Nacional de Pesquisa em Energia e Materiais (CNPEM).
Backbone
  Vector backbone: pBABE-puro
  Backbone manufacturer: Plasmid #1764
  Backbone size w/o insert (bp): 5177
  Total vector size (bp): 6051
  Modifications to backbone: Sequence obtained from pcDNA5/FRT/TO/Flag-mKO2-HuR.S221D (Addgene #110374) using BglII-XhoI enzymes, containing 1xTO/Flag and mKO2
  Vector type: Mammalian Expression, Retroviral
  Selectable markers: Puromycin
Growth in bacteria
  Bacterial resistance: Ampicillin, 100 μg/mL
  Growth temperature: 37°C
  Growth strain: NEB Stable
  Copy number: High Copy
Gene/Insert
  Gene/Insert name: ELAV like RNA binding protein 1 (alt names: ELAVL1; HuR)
  Species: H. sapiens (human)
  Insert size (bp): 981
  Mutation: S221D, P237S
  GenBank ID: 1994 NM_001419
  Entrez Gene: ELAVL1 (a.k.a. ELAV1, HUR, Hua, MelG)
  Promoter: gag
  Tag / fusion protein: FLAG (N terminal on insert); mKO2 (N terminal on insert)
  Cloning method: Restriction Enzyme; 5′ cloning site BamHI (destroyed during cloning); 3′ cloning site SalI (destroyed during cloning)
  Sequencing primers: 5′ pBABE 5' 5'-CTTTATCCAGCCCTCAC-3'
Terms and licenses: Academic/Nonprofit Terms; Industry Terms: Not Available to Industry
Depositor comments: Weinberg Lab recommends using pUMVC (Addgene #8449) and VSV-G (#8454) for packaging.
How to cite: pBABE.puro/TO/Flag/HuR.S221D was a gift from Sandra Martha Gomes Dias (Addgene plasmid # 110355 ; http://n2t.net/addgene:110355 ; RRID:Addgene_110355)
